>Addgene plasmid #235595 | EF1a-dCas9-VP64 | addgene full sequence | sequence record 467829 | Addgene NGS Result
TTGAGATCCTTTTTTTCTGCGCGTAATCTGCTGCTTGCAAACAAAAAAACCACCGCTACCAGCGGTGGTT
TGTTTGCCGGATCAAGAGCTACCAACTCTTTTTCCGAAGGTAACTGGCTTCAGCAGAGCGCAGATACCAA
ATACTGTTCTTCTAGTGTAGCCGTAGTTAGGCCACCACTTCAAGAACTCTGTAGCACCGCCTACATACCT
CGCTCTGCTAATCCTGTTACCAGTGGCTGCTGCCAGTGGCGATAAGTCGTGTCTTACCGGGTTGGACTCA
AGACGATAGTTACCGGATAAGGCGCAGCGGTCGGGCTGAACGGGGGGTTCGTGCACACAGCCCAGCTTGG
AGCGAACGACCTACACCGAACTGAGATACCTACAGCGTGAGCTATGAGAAAGCGCCACGCTTCCCGAAGG
GAGAAAGGCGGACAGGTATCCGGTAAGCGGCAGGGTCGGAACAGGAGAGCGCACGAGGGAGCTTCCAGGG
GGAAACGCCTGGTATCTTTATAGTCCTGTCGGGTTTCGCCACCTCTGACTTGAGCGTCGATTTTTGTGAT
GCTCGTCAGGGGGGCGGAGCCTATGGAAAAACGCCAGCAACGCGGCCTTTTTACGGTTCCTGGCCTTTTG
CTGGCCTTTTGCTCACATGTTCTTTCCTGCGTTATCCCCTGATTCTGTGGATAACCGTATTACCGCCTTT
GAGTGAGCTGATACCGCTCGCCGCAGCCGAACGACCGAGCGCAGCGAGTCAGTGAGCGAGGAAGCGGAAG
AGCGCCCAATACGCAAACCGCCTCTCCCCGCGCGTTGGCCGATTCATTAATGCAGCTGGCACGACAGGTT
TCCCGACTGGAAAGCGGGCAGTGAGCGCAACGCAATTAATGTGAGTTAGCTCACTCATTAGGCACCCTAG
GCTTTACACTTTATGCTTCCGGCTCGTATGTTGTGTGGAATTGTGAGCGGATAACAATTTCACACAGGAA
ACAGCTATGACCATGATTACGCCAAGCTCTAGCTAGAGGTCGACGGTATCGAGCCCCAGCTGGTTCTTTC
CGCCTCAGAAGCCATAGAGCCCACCGCATCCCCAGCATGCCTGCTATTGTCTTCCCAATCCTCCCCCTTG
CTGTCCTGCCCCACCCCACCCCCCAGAATAGAATGACACCTACTCAGACAATGCGATGCAATTTTCTCAT
TTTATTAGGAAAGGACAGTGGGAGTGGCACCTTCCAGGGTCAAGGAAGGCACGGGGGAGGGGCAAACAAC
AGATGGCTGGCAACTAGAAGGCACAGTCGAGGCTGATCAGCGGGTTTAAACTCACAGCATGTCCAGGTCG
AAATCATCAAGGGCGTCACTGCCGAGCATGTCGAGGTCAAAGTCATCAAGGGCATCCGAACCAAGCATGT
CAAGGTCAAAATCATCGAGGGCGTCACTTCCCAGCATATCCAGATCAAAATCGTCCAATGCGTCAGCCCG
TCCGGATCCAGCGGCCGCCACCTTCCTCTTTTTCTTAGGTCCGCTACCTCCTCCTCCGCTTCCTCCTCCT
CCGCTTCCACCTCCTCCAGCGCTGTCGCCTCCCAGCTGAGACAGGTCGATCCGTGTCTCGTACAGGCCGG
TGATGCTCTGGTGGATCAGGGTGGCGTCCAGCACCTCTTTGGTGCTGGTGTACCTCTTCCGGTCGATGGT
GGTGTCAAAGTACTTGAAGGCGGCAGGGGCTCCCAGATTGGTCAGGGTAAACAGGTGGATGATATTCTCG
GCCTGCTCTCTGATGGGCTTATCCCGGTGCTTGTTGTAGGCGGACAGCACTTTGTCCAGATTAGCGTCGG
CCAGGATCACTCTCTTGGAGAACTCGCTGATCTGCTCGATGATCTCGTCCAGGTAGTGCTTGTGCTGTTC
CACAAACAGCTGTTTCTGCTCATTATCCTCGGGGGAGCCCTTCAGCTTCTCATAGTGGCTGGCCAGGTAC
AGGAAGTTCACATATTTGGAGGGCAGGGCCAGTTCGTTTCCCTTCTGCAGTTCGCCGGCAGAGGCCAGCA
TTCTCTTCCGGCCGTTTTCCAGCTCGAACAGGGAGTACTTAGGCAGCTTGATGATCAGGTCCTTTTTCAC
TTCTTTGTAGCCCTTGGCTTCCAGAAAGTCGATGGGATTCTTCTCGAAGCTGCTTCTTTCCATGATGGTG
ATCCCCAGCAGCTCTTTCACACTCTTCAGTTTCTTGGACTTGCCCTTTTCCACTTTGGCCACCACCAGCA
CAGAATAGGCCACGGTGGGGCTGTCGAAGCCGCCGTACTTCTTAGGGTCCCAGTCCTTCTTTCTGGCGAT
CAGCTTATCGCTGTTCCTCTTGGGCAGGATAGACTCTTTGCTGAAGCCGCCTGTCTGCACCTCGGTCTTT
TTCACGATATTCACTTGGGGCATGCTCAGCACTTTCCGCACGGTGGCAAAATCCCGGCCCTTATCCCACA
CGATCTCCCCGGTTTCGCCGTTTGTCTCGATCAGAGGCCGCTTCCGGATCTCGCCGTTGGCCAGGGTAAT
CTCGGTCTTGAAAAAGTTCATGATGTTGCTGTAGAAGAAGTACTTGGCGGTAGCCTTGCCGATTTCCTGC
TCGCTCTTGGCGATCATCTTCCGCACGTCGTACACCTTGTAGTCGCCGTACACGAACTCGCTTTCCAGCT
TAGGGTACTTTTTGATCAGGGCGGTTCCCACGACGGCGTTCAGGTAGGCGTCGTGGGCGTGGTGGTAGTT
GTTGATCTCGCGCACTTTGTAAAACTGGAAATCCTTCCGGAAATCGGACACCAGCTTGGACTTCAGGGTG
ATCACTTTCACTTCCCGGATCAGCTTGTCATTCTCGTCGTACTTAGTGTTCATCCGGGAGTCCAGGATCT
GTGCCACGTGCTTTGTGATCTGCCGGGTTTCCACCAGCTGTCTCTTGATGAAGCCGGCCTTATCCAGTTC
GCTCAGGCCGCCTCTCTCGGCCTTGGTCAGATTGTCGAACTTTCTCTGGGTAATCAGCTTGGCGTTCAGC
AGCTGCCGCCAGTAGTTCTTCATCTTCTTCACGACCTCTTCGGAGGGCACGTTGTCGCTCTTGCCCCGGG
CCTTGTCGCTTCTGGTCAGCACCTTGTTGTCGATGGAGTCGTCCTTCAGAAAGCTCTGAGGCACGATGTG
GTCCACATCGTAGTCGGACAGCCGGTTGATGTCCAGTTCCTGGTCCACGTACATATCCCGCCCATTCTGC
AGGTAGTACAGGTACAGCTTCTCGTTCTGCAGCTGGGTGTTTTCCACGGGGTGTTCTTTCAGGATCTGGC
TGCCCAGCTCTTTGATGCCCTCTTCGATCCGCTTCATTCTCTCGCGGCTGTTCTTCTGTCCCTTCTGGGT
GGTCTGGTTCTCTCTGGCCATTTCGATCACGATGTTCTCGGGCTTGTGCCGGCCCATCACTTTCACGAGC
TCGTCCACCACCTTCACTGTCTGCAGGATGCCCTTCTTAATGGCGGGGCTGCCGGCCAGATTGGCAATGT
GCTCGTGCAGGCTATCGCCCTGGCCGGACACCTGGGCTTTCTGGATGTCCTCTTTAAAGGTCAGGCTGTC
GTCGTGGATCAGCTGCATGAAGTTTCTGTTGGCGAAGCCGTCGGACTTCAGGAAATCCAGGATTGTCTTG
CCGGACTGCTTGTCCCGGATGCCGTTGATCAGCTTCCGGCTCAGCCTGCCCCAGCCGGTGTATCTCCGCC
GCTTCAGCTGCTTCATCACTTTGTCGTCGAACAGGTGGGCATAGGTTTTCAGCCGTTCCTCGATCATCTC
TCTGTCCTCAAACAGTGTCAGGGTCAGCACGATATCTTCCAGAATGTCCTCGTTTTCCTCATTGTCCAGG
AAGTCCTTGTCCTTGATAATTTTCAGCAGATCGTGGTATGTGCCCAGGGAGGCGTTGAACCGATCTTCCA
CGCCGGAGATTTCCACGGAGTCGAAGCACTCGATTTTCTTGAAGTAGTCCTCTTTCAGCTGCTTCACGGT
CACTTTCCGGTTGGTCTTGAACAGCAGGTCCACGATGGCCTTTTTCTGCTCGCCGCTCAGGAAGGCGGGC
TTTCTCATTCCCTCGGTCACGTATTTCACTTTGGTCAGCTCGTTATACACGGTGAAGTACTCGTACAGCA
GGCTGTGCTTGGGCAGCACCTTCTCGTTGGGCAGGTTCTTATCGAAGTTGGTCATCCGCTCGATGAAGCT
CTGGGCGGAAGCGCCCTTGTCCACCACTTCCTCGAAGTTCCAGGGGGTGATGGTTTCCTCGCTCTTTCTG
GTCATCCAGGCGAATCTGCTGTTTCCCCTGGCCAGAGGGCCCACGTAGTAGGGGATGCGGAAGGTCAGGA
TCTTCTCGATCTTTTCCCGGTTGTCCTTCAGGAATGGGTAAAAATCTTCCTGCCGCCGCAGAATGGCGTG
CAGCTCTCCCAGGTGGATCTGGTGGGGGATGCTGCCGTTGTCGAAGGTCCGCTGCTTCCGCAGCAGGTCC
TCTCTGTTCAGCTTCACGAGCAGTTCCTCGGTGCCGTCCATCTTTTCCAGGATGGGCTTGATGAACTTGT
AGAACTCTTCCTGGCTGGCTCCGCCGTCAATGTAGCCGGCGTAGCCGTTCTTGCTCTGGTCGAAGAAAAT
CTCTTTGTACTTCTCAGGCAGCTGCTGCCGCACGAGAGCTTTCAGCAGGGTCAGGTCCTGGTGGTGCTCG
TCGTATCTCTTGATCATAGAGGCGCTCAGGGGGGCCTTGGTGATCTCGGTGTTCACTCTCAGGATGTCGC
TCAGCAGGATGGCGTCGGACAGGTTCTTGGCGGCCAGAAACAGGTCGGCGTACTGGTCGCCGATCTGGGC
CAGCAGGTTGTCCAGGTCGTCGTCGTAGGTGTCCTTGCTCAGCTGCAGTTTGGCATCCTCGGCCAGGTCG
AAGTTGCTCTTGAAGTTGGGGGTCAGGCCCAGGCTCAGGGCAATCAGGTTGCCGAACAGGCCATTCTTCT
TCTCGCCGGGCAGCTGGGCGATCAGATTTTCCAGCCGTCTGCTCTTGCTCAGTCTGGCAGACAGGATGGC
CTTGGCGTCCACGCCGCTGGCGTTGATGGGGTTTTCCTCGAACAGCTGGTTGTAGGTCTGCACCAGCTGG
ATGAACAGCTTGTCCACGTCGCTGTTGTCGGGGTTCAGGTCGCCCTCGATCAGGAAGTGGCCCCGGAACT
TGATCATGTGGGCCAGGGCCAGATAGATCAGCCGCAGGTCGGCCTTGTCGGTGCTGTCCACCAGTTTCTT
TCTCAGGTGGTAGATGGTGGGGTACTTCTCGTGGTAGGCCACCTCGTCCACGATGTTGCCGAAGATGGGG
TGCCGCTCGTGCTTCTTATCCTCTTCCACCAGGAAGGACTCTTCCAGTCTGTGGAAGAAGCTGTCGTCCA
CCTTGGCCATCTCGTTGCTGAAGATCTCTTGCAGATAGCAGATCCGGTTCTTCCGTCTGGTGTATCTTCT
TCTGGCGGTTCTCTTCAGCCGGGTGGCCTCGGCTGTTTCGCCGCTGTCGAACAGCAGGGCTCCGATCAGG
TTCTTCTTGATGCTGTGCCGGTCGGTGTTGCCCAGCACCTTGAATTTCTTGCTGGGCACCTTGTACTCGT
CGGTGATCACGGCCCAGCCCACAGAGTTGGTGCCGATGGCCAGGCCGATGCTGTACTTCTTGTCCTTTTT
CTTTTTTGCCTGGCCGGCCTTTTTCGTGGCCGCCGGCCTTTTCATGGTGGCCGTACGTCACGACACCTGA
AATGGAAGAAAAAAACTTTGAACCACTGTCTGAGGCTTGAGAATGAACCAAGATCCAAACTCAAAAAGGG
CAAATTCCAAGGAGAATTACATCAAGTGCCAAGCTGGCCTAACTTCAGTCTCCACCCACTCAGTGTGGGG
AAACTCCATCGCATAAAACCCCTCCCCCCAACCTAAAGACGACGTACTCCAAAAGCTCGAGAACTAATCG
AGGTGCCTGGACGGCGCCCGGTACTCCGTGGAGTCACATGAAGCGACGGCTGAGGACGGAAAGGCCCTTT
TCCTTTGTGTGGGTGACTCACCCGCCCGCTCTCCCGAGCGCCGCGTCCTCCATTTTGAGCTCCCTGCAGC
AGGGCCGGGAAGCGGCCATCTTTCCGCTCACGCAACTGGTGCCGACCGGGCCAGCCTTGCCGCCCAGGGC
GGGGCGATACACGGCGGCGCGAGGCCAGGCACCAGAGCAGGCCGGCCAGCTTGAGACTACCCCCGTCCGA
TTCTCGGTGGCCGCGCTCGCAGGCCCCGCCTCGCCGAACATGTGCGCTGGGACGCACGGGCCCCGTCGCC
GCCCGCGGCCCCAAAAACCGAAATACCAGTGTGCAGATCTTGGCCCGCATTTACAAGACTATCTTGCCAG
AAAAAAAGCGTCGCAGCAGGTCATCAAAAATTTTAAATGGCTAGAGACTTATCGAAAGCAGCGAGACAGG
CGCGAAGGTGCCACCAGATTCGCACGCGGCGGCCCCAGCGCCCAGGCCAGGCCTCAACTCAAGCACGAGG
CGAAGGGGCTCCTTAAGCGCAAGGCCTCGAACTCTCCCACCCACTTCCAACCCGAAGCTCGGGATCAAGA
ATCACGTACTGCAGCCAGGTGGAAGTAATTCAAGGCACGCAAGGGCCATAACCCGTAAAGAGGCCAGGCC
CGCGGGAACCACACACGGCACTTACCTGTGTTCTGGCGGCAAACCCGTTGCGAAAAAGAACGTTCACGGC
GACTACTGCACTTATATACGGTTCTCCCCCACCCTCGGGAAAAAGGCGGAGCCAGTACACGACATCACTT
TCCCAGTTTACCCCGCGCCACCTTCTCTAGGCACCGGTTCAATTGCCGACCCCTCCCCCCAACTTCTCGG
GGACTGTGGGCGATGTGCGCTCTGCCCACTGACGGGCACCGGAGCCAATTCCCACTCCTTTCAAGACCTA
GAAGGTCCATTAGCTGCAAAGATTCCTCTCTGTTTAAAACTTTATCCATCTTTGCAGCTAGCAACGCGTA
TATCTGGCCCGTACATCGCGAAGCAGCGCAAAACGCCTAACCCTAAGCAGATTCTTCATGCAATTGTCGG
TCAAGCCTTGCCTTGTTGTAGCTTAAATTTTGCTCGCGCACTACTCAGCGACCTCCAACACACAAGCAGG
GAGCAGATACTGGCTTAACTATGCGGCATCAGAGCAGATTGTACTGAGAGTCGACCCTAGGGGATCGGGA
GATCGATCTCCCGATCCGTCGACGTCAGGTGGCACTTTTCGGGGAAATGTGCGCGGAACCCCTATTTGTT
TATTTTTCTAAATACATTCAAATATGTATCCGCTCATGAGACAATAACCCTGATAAATGCTTCAATAATA
TTGAAAAAGGAAGAGTATGAGTATTCAACATTTCCGTGTCGCCCTTATTCCCTTTTTTGCGGCATTTTGC
CTTCCTGTTTTTGCTCACCCAGAAACGCTGGTGAAAGTAAAAGATGCTGAAGATCAGTTGGGTGCACGAG
TGGGTTACATCGAACTGGATCTCAACAGCGGTAAGATCCTTGAGAGTTTTCGCCCCGAAGAACGTTTTCC
AATGATGAGCACTTTTAAAGTTCTGCTATGTGGCGCGGTATTATCCCGTATTGACGCCGGGCAAGAGCAA
CTCGGTCGCCGCATACACTATTCTCAGAATGACTTGGTTGAGTACTCACCAGTCACAGAAAAGCATCTTA
CGGATGGCATGACAGTAAGAGAATTATGCAGTGCTGCCATAACCATGAGTGATAACACTGCGGCCAACTT
ACTTCTGACAACGATCGGAGGACCGAAGGAGCTAACCGCTTTTTTGCACAACATGGGGGATCATGTAACT
CGCCTTGATCGTTGGGAACCGGAGCTGAATGAAGCCATACCAAACGACGAGCGTGACACCACGATGCCTG
TAGCAATGGCAACAACGTTGCGCAAACTATTAACTGGCGAACTACTTACTCTAGCTTCCCGGCAACAATT
AATAGACTGGATGGAGGCGGATAAAGTTGCAGGACCACTTCTGCGCTCGGCCCTTCCGGCTGGCTGGTTT
ATTGCTGATAAATCTGGAGCCGGTGAGCGTGGGTCTCGCGGTATCATTGCAGCACTGGGGCCAGATGGTA
AGCCCTCCCGTATCGTAGTTATCTACACGACGGGGAGTCAGGCAACTATGGATGAACGAAATAGACAGAT
CGCTGAGATAGGTGCCTCACTGATTAAGCATTGGTAACTGTCAGACCAAGTTTACTCATATATACTTTAG
ATTGATTTAAAACTTCATTTTTAATTTAAAAGGATCTAGGTGAAGATCCTTTTTGATAATCTCATGACCA
AAATCCCTTAACGTGAGTTTTCGTTCCACTGAGTGTCAGACCCCGTAGAAAAGATCAAAGGATCTTC
Features (pLannotate 1.2.2; 16 found; start..end, strand, type, name):
      1..589     +  rep_origin     ori: high-copy-number ColE1/pMB1/pBR322/pUC origin of replication
    772..864     +  CDS            lacI (fragment): lac repressor; lacI; The lac repressor binds to the lac operator to inhibit transcription in E. coli. This inhibition can be relieved by adding lactose or isopropyl-β-D-thiogalactopyranoside (IPTG).
    877..898     +  protein_bind   CAP binding site: CAP binding activates transcription in the presence of cAMP. E. coli catabolite activator protein
    913..943     +  promoter       lac promoter: promoter for the E. coli lac operon
    951..967     +  protein_bind   lac operator: The lac repressor binds to the lac operator to inhibit transcription in E. coli. This inhibition can be relieved by adding lactose or isopropyl-β-D-thiogalactopyranoside (IPTG). lac repressor encoded by lacI
   1016..1032    -  misc_feature   MCS (fragment): pBluescript multiple cloning site
   1037..1058    -  promoter       SV40 promoter (fragment): SV40 enhancer and early promoter
   1062..1286    -  polyA_signal   bGH poly(A) signal: bovine growth hormone polyadenylation signal
   1328..1344    -  CDS            VP96 (fragment): 6 tandem repeats of the minimal activation domain of herpes simplex virus VP16 (Cheng et al., 2013)
   1564..5665    -  CDS            dCas9 (fragment): catalytically dead mutant of the Cas9 endonuclease from the Streptococcus pyogenes Type II CRISPR/Cas system RNA-guided DNA-binding protein that lacks endonuclease activity due to the D10A mutation in the RuvC catalytic domain and the N863A mutation in the HNH catalytic domain
   5665..5712    -  CDS            nucleoplasmin NLS: bipartite nuclear localization signal from nucleoplasmin
   5728..6906    -  promoter       EF-1α promoter: strong constitutive promoter for human elongation factor EF-1α
   6913..6979    -  CDS            small t antigen (fragment): SV40 (simian virus 40) small t antigen
   7147..7191    +  misc_feature   bom (fragment): basis of mobility region from pBR322
   7262..7366    +  promoter       AmpR promoter: bla
   7367..8227    +  CDS            AmpR: β-lactamase; bla; confers resistance to ampicillin, carbenicillin, and related antibiotics
