[The description below was written by a language model from this plasmid's Addgene catalogue record and pLannotate feature annotations shown in this document.]
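Description:
EF1a-dCas9-VP64 is a mammalian expression plasmid of about 8.4 kb, built on a pEF1a backbone, that supplies the effector protein for CRISPR activation (CRISPRa). In bacteria it is maintained through a high-copy ColE1/pUC-type origin of replication and selected with ampicillin via the β-lactamase (AmpR) gene and its own promoter. The backbone also carries leftover cloning-vector elements, including a lac promoter/operator region with a CAP binding site and short fragments annotated as lacI, a pBluescript multiple cloning site, bom, the SV40 promoter and small t antigen. These appear to be vestigial. No mammalian selection marker, fluorescent reporter or guide RNA cassette is annotated, so the plasmid seems suited to transient delivery alongside a separately supplied sgRNA.

The expression cassette lies on the reverse strand. The strong constitutive human EF-1α promoter drives a synthetic open reading frame that begins with a bipartite nucleoplasmin nuclear localization signal, followed by catalytically dead Streptococcus pyogenes Cas9, and ends at a bovine growth hormone polyadenylation signal. The feature annotation describes this dCas9 as carrying D10A and N863A substitutions, which abolish nuclease activity while keeping RNA-guided DNA binding. The catalogue record lists NLS sequences at both termini and a VP64 fusion. The automated annotation detects only a short match to VP16 minimal activation domain repeats downstream of dCas9, consistent with a C-terminal VP64 (four VP16 repeats), and it does not separately mark the C-terminal NLS.

When guided to a promoter region, dCas9-VP64 recruits transcriptional machinery to switch on endogenous genes. The associated publication applies CRISPR activation to the rapid assessment of gene editing products in human pluripotent stem cells.
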