Addgene plasmid #235595: EF1a-dCas9-VP64
Purpose: Expresses the dCas9-VP64 under the control of human EF1a promoter
Depositing lab: Ting Zhou. Depositing organization: Memorial Sloan-Kettering Cancer Center. Publication: Leveraging CRISPR activation for rapid assessment of gene editing products in human pluripotent stem cells. Wu Y, Zhong A, Evangelisti A, Sidharta M, Danwei H, Studer L, Zhou T. Stem Cell Reports. 2025 Apr 25:102499. doi: 10.1016/j.stemcr.2025.102499. PubMed 40345204.
Backbone
  Vector backbone: pEF1a
  Vector type: Mammalian Expression, CRISPR
Growth in bacteria
  Bacterial resistance: Ampicillin, 100 μg/mL
  Growth temperature: 37°C
  Growth strain: DH5alpha
  Copy number: High Copy
Gene/Insert
  Gene/Insert name: dCas9-VP64
  Species: Synthetic; SpCas9 is from Streptococcus pyogenes
  Promoter: EF1a
  Tag / fusion protein: NLS (N terminal on insert); NLS (C terminal on insert)
  Cloning method: Gibson Cloning
  Sequencing primers: 5′ TCAAGCCTCAGACAGTGGTTC; 3′ TAGAAGGCACAGTCGAGG
Terms and licenses: Academic/Nonprofit Terms; Industry Terms: Not Available to Industry
Depositor comments: Please visit https://doi.org/10.1101/2024.09.29.615716 for bioRxiv preprint.
How to cite: EF1a-dCas9-VP64 was a gift from Ting Zhou (Addgene plasmid # 235595 ; http://n2t.net/addgene:235595 ; RRID:Addgene_235595)
